Addgene plasmid #18075: pGEX-2TK-CR-d-ZZ
Depositing lab: Marius Sudol. Depositing organization: Icahn School of Medicine at Mount Sinai. Publication: The WW domain of dystrophin requires EF-hands region to interact with beta-dystroglycan. Rentschler S, Linn H, Deininger K, Bedford MT, Espanel X, Sudol M. Biol Chem. 1999 Apr . 380(4):431-42. 10.1515/BC.1999.057 PubMed 10355629.
Backbone
  Vector backbone: pGEX-2TK (Pharmacia)
  Backbone manufacturer: Phramacia
  Backbone size w/o insert (bp): 4969
  Vector type: Bacterial Expression
Growth in bacteria
  Bacterial resistance: Ampicillin, 100 μg/mL
  Growth temperature: 37°C
  Growth strain: DH5alpha
  Copy number: High Copy
Gene/Insert
  Gene/Insert name: Dystrophin
  Species: H. sapiens (human)
  Insert size (bp): 650
  GenBank ID: NM_004006
  Entrez Gene: DMD (a.k.a. BMD, CMD3B, DXS142, DXS164, DXS206, DXS230, DXS239, DXS268, DXS269, DXS270, DXS272, MRX85)
  Tag / fusion protein: GST (N terminal on backbone)
  Cloning method: Restriction Enzyme; 5′ cloning site BamHI (unknown if destroyed); 3′ cloning site EcoRI (unknown if destroyed)
  Sequencing primers: 5′ N/A
Resource information
  A portion of this plasmid was derived from a plasmid made by: We obtained the partial cDNA for human dystrophin from ATCC. That cDNA served as a template for generation of constructs we produced in pGEX2TK
Terms and licenses: Academic/Nonprofit Terms; Industry Terms: Not Available to Industry
How to cite: pGEX-2TK-CR-d-ZZ was a gift from Marius Sudol (Addgene plasmid # 18075 ; http://n2t.net/addgene:18075 ; RRID:Addgene_18075)
