[The description below was written by a language model from this plasmid's Addgene catalogue record.]
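Description:
pGEX-2TK-CR-d-ZZ is a bacterial expression plasmid built on the pGEX-2TK backbone (about 5 kb without insert), a vector designed for producing glutathione S-transferase fusion proteins in E. coli. It is maintained as a high-copy plasmid under ampicillin selection. No feature table is provided, so the promoter and other regulatory elements are not stated in the record. pGEX-series vectors generally drive expression from an IPTG-inducible tac promoter with a lacI repressor gene on the plasmid. The 2TK version typically also carries a thrombin cleavage site and a protein kinase A phosphorylation site between GST and the insert, which allows removal of the tag or in vitro radiolabelling of the fusion protein.

The insert is a fragment of roughly 650 bp from human dystrophin (DMD), amplified from a partial dystrophin cDNA and cloned between the BamHI and EcoRI sites so that it is fused to the C-terminus of the backbone-encoded GST. The record does not define the exact boundaries of the fragment. The construct name suggests a cysteine-rich region variant lacking the ZZ domain, but this is an inference from the name, not a documented annotation. The associated study examined how the dystrophin WW domain depends on the adjacent EF-hand region to bind beta-dystroglycan. The plasmid is therefore most plausibly one of a series of deletion constructs used to express and purify GST-tagged dystrophin fragments for in vitro binding and domain-mapping assays.
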