>Addgene plasmid #18075 | pGEX-2TK-CR-d-ZZ | addgene partial sequence | sequence record 23944 | 18075 with pGEX3'
CCGAAACGCGCGAGGCAGATCGTCAGTCAGTCACGATGAATTCAAGTTTCTGCAGCAGCCACTCTGTGCA
GGACGGGCAGCCACACCATGGACTGGGGTTCCAGTCTCATCCAGTCTAGGAAGAGGGCCGCTTCGATCTC
TGGCTTATTATTAGCAAATTGGAAGCAGCTCCGGACACTTGGCTCAATGTTACTGCCCCCAAAGGATGCA
ACTTCACCCAACTGTCTTGGAATTTGGATAGAATCATGCAGAAGGAGGCCCAGCCTGCGCTGGTCACAAA
ATCCTGTTGAACTTGCCACTTGCTTGAAAAGGTATCTGTACTTGTCTTCCAAATGTGCTTTACACAGGGA
AATGATGCCAGTTTTAAAAGACAGGACACGGATCCTCCCTGTTCGTCCCGTATCATAAACATTCAGCAGC
CAGTTCAGACACATATCCACGCAGAGAGGGACGTTGACCAAATTGTTGTGCTCTTGCTCCAGGCGGTCAT
AAATAGTGGTCAAACAATTAATAATCTGCAGGATATCCATGGGCTGGTCATTTTGCTTGAGGTTGTGCTG
GTCCAAGGCATCACATGCAGCTGACAGGCTCAAGAGATCCAAGCAAAGGGCCTTCTGCAGT
